Addgene plasmid #209864: Mito-B
Purpose: Dimerization dependent fluorescent protein B anchored to cytosolic face of the mitochondrial membrane with C-terminal targeting sequence of human MAVS
Depositing lab: Sarah Cohen. Depositing organization: University of North Carolina at Chapel Hill. Publication: Contact-FP: A Dimerization-Dependent Fluorescent Protein Toolkit for Visualizing Membrane Contact Site Dynamics. Miner GE, Smith SY, Showalter WK, So CM, Ragusa JV, Powers AE, Zanellati MC, Hsu CH, Marchan MF, Cohen S. Contact (Thousand Oaks). 2024 Feb 4;7:25152564241228911. doi: 10.1177/25152564241228911. eCollection 2024 Jan-Dec. PubMed 38327561.
Backbone
  Vector backbone: mEmerald-C1
  Vector type: Mammalian Expression
Growth in bacteria
  Bacterial resistance: Kanamycin, 50 μg/mL
  Growth temperature: 37°C
  Growth strain: DH5alpha
  Copy number: High Copy
Gene/Insert
  Gene/Insert name: ddGFP B
  Species: Synthetic
  Promoter: CMV
  Tag / fusion protein: Targeting domain of MAVS RPSPGALWLQVAVTGVLVVTLLVVLYRRRLH (C terminal on insert)
  Cloning method: Gibson Cloning
Terms and licenses: Academic/Nonprofit Terms; Industry Terms: Not Available to Industry
Depositor comments: mEmerald was replaced with ddGFP B
How to cite: Mito-B was a gift from Sarah Cohen (Addgene plasmid # 209864 ; http://n2t.net/addgene:209864 ; RRID:Addgene_209864)
