[The description below was written by a language model from this plasmid's Addgene catalogue record and pLannotate feature annotations shown in this document.]
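Description:
Mito-B is a mammalian expression plasmid built on the mEmerald-C1 backbone, in which the original mEmerald coding sequence was replaced by Gibson cloning with ddGFP B, the "B" partner of a synthetic dimerization-dependent fluorescent protein pair. The sequenced construct is about 4.8 kb. It replicates in E. coli at high copy from a ColE1/pUC-type origin and is selected with kanamycin. The NeoR/KanR aminoglycoside phosphotransferase gene sits behind tandem bacterial (bla) and SV40 early promoters and ends with an HSV TK polyadenylation signal, so the same marker can also confer G418 resistance in mammalian cells. An f1 origin is also present.

The expression cassette uses the human CMV immediate early enhancer and promoter to drive the ddGFP B open reading frame. This is joined through a short remnant of the multiple cloning site to a C-terminal fragment of human MAVS and is followed by an SV40 poly(A) signal. The automated annotation labels the fluorescent protein ORF as dTomato. This most likely reflects sequence similarity, since dimerization-dependent fluorescent proteins were engineered from the Discosoma-derived dTomato lineage, and the catalogue entry identifies the insert as ddGFP B. The MAVS segment is a tail-anchor targeting sequence that inserts into the mitochondrial membrane and leaves the B protein exposed on the cytosolic face.

The plasmid belongs to a toolkit for visualizing membrane contact site dynamics. In such systems, the B copy is weakly or non-fluorescent by itself, and signal appears only when it pairs with a complementary A copy. That partner is presumably anchored on another organelle, so fluorescence reports close apposition between mitochondria and the partner membrane in live cells.
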