Features (pLannotate 1.2.2; 17 found; start..end, strand, type, name):
     16..319     +  enhancer       CMV enhancer: human cytomegalovirus immediate early enhancer
    320..523     +  promoter       CMV promoter: human cytomegalovirus (CMV) immediate early promoter
    577..1245    +  CDS            dTomato: dTomato is a basic (constitutively fluorescent) orange fluorescent protein published in 2004, derived from Discosoma sp.. It is reported to be a somewhat slowly-maturing dimer with low acid sensitivity.
   1246..1266    +  misc_feature   MCS (fragment): multiple cloning site
   1267..1359    +  CDS            MAVS (fragment): MAVS_HUMAN - Also known as IPS1, KIAA1271, VISA. Experimental evidence at protein level: Swiss-Prot protein existence level 1. Required for innate immune defense against viruses (PubMed:16125763, PubMed:16127453, PubMed:16153868, PubMed:16177806, PubMed:19631370, PubMed:20451243, PubMed:23087404, PubMed:20127681, PubMed:21170385). Acts downstream of DHX33, DDX58/RIG-I and IFIH1/MDA5, which detect intracellular dsRNA produced during viral replication, to coordinate pathways leading to the activation of NF-kappa-B, IRF3 and IRF7, and to the subsequent induction of antiviral cytokines such as IFN
   1363..1394    +  misc_feature   MCS (fragment): multiple cloning site
   1411..1495    +  CDS            large T antigen (fragment): large T antigen from SV40 (simian virus 40)
   1518..1639    +  polyA_signal   SV40 poly(A) signal: SV40 polyadenylation signal
   1673..2101    -  rep_origin     f1 ori (sequence partly withheld): f1 bacteriophage origin of replication; arrow indicates direction of (+) strand synthesis
   2128..2232    +  promoter       AmpR promoter: bla
   2234..2591    +  promoter       SV40 promoter: SV40 enhancer and early promoter
   2626..3420    +  CDS            NeoR/KanR: aminoglycoside phosphotransferase from Tn5; aph(3')-II (or nptII); confers resistance to neomycin, kanamycin, and G418 (Geneticin®)
   3441..3593    +  CDS            ble (fragment): BLE_KLEPN - Experimental evidence at protein level: Swiss-Prot protein existence level 1. Binding protein with a strong affinity to the bleomycin family of antibiotics. Binds to CL990; an antimitotic-antibiotic compound. From Klebsiella pneumoniae.
   3652..3699    +  polyA_signal   HSV TK poly(A) signal: herpes simplex virus thymidine kinase polyadenylation signal (Cole and Stacy, 1985)
   3790..3806    -  polyA_signal   bGH poly(A) signal (fragment): bovine growth hormone polyadenylation signal
   4028..4616    +  rep_origin     ori: high-copy-number ColE1/pMB1/pBR322/pUC origin of replication
   4731..4775    +  enhancer       CMV enhancer (fragment): human cytomegalovirus immediate early enhancer
>Addgene plasmid #209864 | Mito-B | addgene full sequence | sequence record 415402 | Addgene NGS Result
ATATATGGAGTTCCGCGTTACATAACTTACGGTAAATGGCCCGCCTGGCTGACCGCCCAACGACCCCCGC
CCATTGACGTCAATAATGACGTATGTTCCCATAGTAACGCCAATAGGGACTTTCCATTGACGTCAATGGG
TGGAGTATTTACGGTAAACTGCCCACTTGGCAGTACATCAAGTGTATCATATGCCAAGTACGCCCCCTAT
TGACGTCAATGACGGTAAATGGCCCGCCTGGCATTATGCCCAGTACATGACCTTATGGGACTTTCCTACT
TGGCAGTACATCTACGTATTAGTCATCGCTATTACCATGGTGATGCGGTTTTGGCAGTACATCAATGGGC
GTGGATAGCGGTTTGACTCACGGGGATTTCCAAGTCTCCACCCCATTGACGTCAATGGGAGTTTGTTTTG
GCACCAAAATCAACGGGACTTTCCAAAATGTCGTAACAACTCCGCCCCATTGACGCAAATGGGCGGTAGG
CGTGTACGGTGGGAGGTCTATATAAGCAGAGCTGGTTTAGTGAACCGTCAGATCCGCTAGCGCTACCGGT
CGCCACCATGGCCACCATCAAAGAGTTCATGCGCTTCAAGGTGCGCATGGAGGGCTCCATGAACGGCCAC
GAGTTCGAGATCGAGGGCGAGGGCGAGGGCCGCCCCTACGAGGGCACCCAGACCGCCAAGCTGAAGGTGA
CCAAGGGCGGCCCCCTGCCCTTTGCCTGGGACATCCTGTCCCCCCAGATCATGTACGGCTCCAAAGCGTA
CGTGAGGCACCCCGCCGACATCCCCGATTACAAGAAGCTGCCCTTCCCCGAGGGCTTCAAGTGGGAGCGC
GTGATGAACTTCGAAGACGGCGGTCTGGTGACCGTTACCCAGGACTCCTCCCTGCAGGACGGCACGCTGA
TCTGCAAGGTGAAGATTCGCGGCACCAACTTCCCCCCCGACGGCCCCGTAATGCAGAAGAAGACCATGGG
CTGGGAGGCCTCCACCGAGATGCTGTACCCCAAGGACGGCGTGCTGAAGGGCCATAGCTATCAGGCCCTG
AAGCTGAAGGACGGCGGCCACTACCTGGTGGAGTTCGAGACCATCTACATGGCCAAGAAGCCCGTGCAAC
TGCCCGGCGATTACTGTGTGGACACCAAGCTGGACATCACCTCCCACAACGAGGACTACACCATCGTGGA
ACAGTACGGGCGCTCCGAGGGCCGCCACCGTCTGGGCATGGACGAGCGGTACAAGTCCGGACTCAGATCT
CGAGCTAGGCCCTCACCTGGGGCTCTGTGGCTCCAGGTGGCTGTGACAGGGGTGCTGGTAGTCACACTCC
TGGTGGTGCTGTACCGGCGGCGTCTGCACTAGCTGCAGTCGACGGTACCGCGGGCCCGGGATCCACCGGA
TCTAGATAACTGATCATAATCAGCCATACCACATTTGTAGAGGTTTTACTTGCTTTAAAAAACCTCCCAC
ACCTCCCCCTGAACCTGAAACATAAAATGAATGCAATTGTTGTTGTTAACTTGTTTATTGCAGCTTATAA
TGGTTACAAATAAAGCAATAGCATCACAAATTTCACAAATAAAGCATTTTTTTCACTGCATTCTAGTTGT
GGTTTGTCCAAACTCATCAATGTATCTTAACGCGTAAATTGTAAGCGTTAATATTTTGTTAAAATTCGCG
TTAAATTTTTGTTAAATCAGCTCATTTTTTAACCAATAGGCCGAAATCGGCAAAATCCCTTATAAATCAA
AAGAATAGACCGAGATAGGGTTGAGTGTTGTTCCAGTTTGGAACAAGAGTCCACTATTAAAGAACGTGGA
CTCCAACGTCAAAGG
[49 nt withheld, positions 1836-1884]
T
[91 nt withheld, positions 1886-1976]
G
[124 nt withheld, positions 1978-2101]
CAGGTGGCACTTTTCGGGGAAATGTGCGCGGAACCCCTATTTGTTTATTTTTCTAAATACATTCAAATAT
GTATCCGCTCATGAGACAATAACCCTGATAAATGCTTCAATAATATTGAAAAAGGAAGAGTCCTGAGGCG
GAAAGAACCAGCTGTGGAATGTGTGTCAGTTAGGGTGTGGAAAGTCCCCAGGCTCCCCAGCAGGCAGAAG
TATGCAAAGCATGCATCTCAATTAGTCAGCAACCAGGTGTGGAAAGTCCCCAGGCTCCCCAGCAGGCAGA
AGTATGCAAAGCATGCATCTCAATTAGTCAGCAACCATAGTCCCGCCCCTAACTCCGCCCATCCCGCCCC
TAACTCCGCCCAGTTCCGCCCATTCTCCGCCCCATGGCTGACTAATTTTTTTTATTTATGCAGAGGCCGA
GGCCGCCTCGGCCTCTGAGCTATTCCAGAAGTAGTGAGGAGGCTTTTTTGGAGGCCTAGGCTTTTGCAAA
GATCGATCAAGAGACAGGATGAGGATCGTTTCGCATGATTGAACAAGATGGATTGCACGCAGGTTCTCCG
GCCGCTTGGGTGGAGAGGCTATTCGGCTATGACTGGGCACAACAGACAATCGGCTGCTCTGATGCCGCCG
TGTTCCGGCTGTCAGCGCAGGGGCGCCCGGTTCTTTTTGTCAAGACCGACCTGTCCGGTGCCCTGAATGA
ACTGCAAGACGAGGCAGCGCGGCTATCGTGGCTGGCCACGACGGGCGTTCCTTGCGCAGCTGTGCTCGAC
GTTGTCACTGAAGCGGGAAGGGACTGGCTGCTATTGGGCGAAGTGCCGGGGCAGGATCTCCTGTCATCTC
ACCTTGCTCCTGCCGAGAAAGTATCCATCATGGCTGATGCAATGCGGCGGCTGCATACGCTTGATCCGGC
TACCTGCCCATTCGACCACCAAGCGAAACATCGCATCGAGCGAGCACGTACTCGGATGGAAGCCGGTCTT
GTCGATCAGGATGATCTGGACGAAGAGCATCAGGGGCTCGCGCCAGCCGAACTGTTCGCCAGGCTCAAGG
CGAGCATGCCCGACGGCGAGGATCTCGTCGTGACCCATGGCGATGCCTGCTTGCCGAATATCATGGTGGA
AAATGGCCGCTTTTCTGGATTCATCGACTGTGGCCGGCTGGGTGTGGCGGACCGCTATCAGGACATAGCG
TTGGCTACCCGTGATATTGCTGAAGAGCTTGGCGGCGAATGGGCTGACCGCTTCCTCGTGCTTTACGGTA
TCGCCGCTCCCGATTCGCAGCGCATCGCCTTCTATCGCCTTCTTGACGAGTTCTTCTGAGCGGGACTCTG
GGGTTCGAAATGACCGACCAAGCGACGCCCAACCTGCCATCACGAGATTTCGATTCCACCGCCGCCTTCT
ATGAAAGGTTGGGCTTCGGAATCGTTTTCCGGGACGCCGGCTGGATGATCCTCCAGCGCGGGGATCTCAT
GCTGGAGTTCTTCGCCCACCCTAGGGGGAGGCTAACTGAAACACGGAAGGAGACAATACCGGAAGGAACC
CGCGCTATGACGGCAATAAAAAGACAGAATAAAACGCACGGTGTTGGGTCGTTTGTTCATAAACGCGGGG
TTCGGTCCCAGGGCTGGCACTCTGTCGATACCCCACCGAGACCCCATTGGGGCCAATACGCCCGCGTTTC
TTCCTTTTCCCCACCCCACCCCCCAAGTTCGGGTGAAGGCCCAGGGCTCGCAGCCAACGTCGGGGCGGCA
GGCCCTGCCATAGCCTCAGGTTACTCATATATACTTTAGATTGATTTAAAACTTCATTTTTAATTTAAAA
GGATCTAGGTGAAGATCCTTTTTGATAATCTCATGACCAAAATCCCTTAACGTGAGTTTTCGTTCCACTG
AGCGTCAGACCCCGTAGAAAAGATCAAAGGATCTTCTTGAGATCCTTTTTTTCTGCGCGTAATCTGCTGC
TTGCAAACAAAAAAACCACCGCTACCAGCGGTGGTTTGTTTGCCGGATCAAGAGCTACCAACTCTTTTTC
CGAAGGTAACTGGCTTCAGCAGAGCGCAGATACCAAATACTGTTCTTCTAGTGTAGCCGTAGTTAGGCCA
CCACTTCAAGAACTCTGTAGCACCGCCTACATACCTCGCTCTGCTAATCCTGTTACCAGTGGCTGCTGCC
AGTGGCGATAAGTCGTGTCTTACCGGGTTGGACTCAAGACGATAGTTACCGGATAAGGCGCAGCGGTCGG
GCTGAACGGGGGGTTCGTGCACACAGCCCAGCTTGGAGCGAACGACCTACACCGAACTGAGATACCTACA
GCGTGAGCTATGAGAAAGCGCCACGCTTCCCGAAGGGAGAAAGGCGGACAGGTATCCGGTAAGCGGCAGG
GTCGGAACAGGAGAGCGCACGAGGGAGCTTCCAGGGGGAAACGCCTGGTATCTTTATAGTCCTGTCGGGT
TTCGCCACCTCTGACTTGAGCGTCGATTTTTGTGATGCTCGTCAGGGGGGCGGAGCCTATGGAAAAACGC
CAGCAACGCGGCCTTTTTACGGTTCCTGGCCTTTTGCTGGCCTTTTGCTCACATGTTCTTTCCTGCGTTA
TCCCCTGATTCTGTGGATAACCGTATTACCGCCATGCATTAGTTATTAATAGTAATCAATTACGGGGTCA
TTAGTTCATAGCCC
