>Addgene plasmid #209864 | Mito-B | depositor partial sequence | sequence record 409261 | ddGFP B gene
ATGGCCACCATCAAAGAGTTCATGCGCTTCAAGGTGCGCATGGAGGGCTCCATGAACGGCCACGAGTTCG
AGATCGAGGGCGAGGGCGAGGGCCGCCCCTACGAGGGCACCCAGACCGCCAAGCTGAAGGTGACCAAGGG
CGGCCCCCTGCCCTTTGCCTGGGACATCCTGTCCCCCCAGATCATGTACGGCTCCAAAGCGTACGTGAGG
CACCCCGCCGACATCCCCGATTACAAGAAGCTGCCCTTCCCCGAGGGCTTCAAGTGGGAGCGCGTGATGA
ACTTCGAAGACGGCGGTCTGGTGACCGTTACCCAGGACTCCTCCCTGCAGGACGGCACGCTGATCTGCAA
GGTGAAGATTCGCGGCACCAACTTCCCCCCCGACGGCCCCGTAATGCAGAAGAAGACCATGGGCTGGGAG
GCCTCCACCGAGATGCTGTACCCCAAGGACGGCGTGCTGAAGGGCCATAGCTATCAGGCCCTGAAGCTGA
AGGACGGCGGCCACTACCTGGTGGAGTTCGAGACCATCTACATGGCCAAGAAGCCCGTGCAACTGCCCGG
CGATTACTGTGTGGACACCAAGCTGGACATCACCTCCCACAACGAGGACTACACCATCGTGGAACAGTAC
GGGCGCTCCGAGGGCCGCCACCGTCTGGGCATGGACGAGCGGTACAAG
