>Addgene plasmid #209864 | Mito-B | depositor partial sequence | sequence record 409262 | MAVS targeting domain
AGGCCCTCACCTGGGGCTCTGTGGCTCCAGGTGGCTGTGACAGGGGTGCTGGTAGTCACACTCCTGGTGG
TGCTGTACCGGCGGCGTCTGCAC
